Addgene plasmid #122839: pMH185
Purpose: VP64 activator domain with GreenGate D-E flanking sequences
Depositing lab: Markus Schmid. Depositing organization: Umea University. Publication: CRISPR-based tools for targeted transcriptional and epigenetic regulation in plants. Lee JE, Neumann M, Duro DI, Schmid M. PLoS One. 2019 Sep 26;14(9):e0222778. doi: 10.1371/journal.pone.0222778. eCollection 2019. PubMed 31557222.
Backbone
  Vector backbone: pMA-RQ
  Backbone size w/o insert (bp): 2404
  Total vector size (bp): 2572
  Vector type: Golden Gate compatible cloning vector
Growth in bacteria
  Bacterial resistance: Ampicillin, 100 μg/mL
  Growth temperature: 37°C
  Growth strain: DH5alpha
  Copy number: High Copy
Gene/Insert
  Gene/Insert name: VP64 transcriptional activator domain
  Species: Synthetic
  Insert size (bp): 168
Terms and licenses: Academic/Nonprofit Terms; Industry Terms: Not Available to Industry
Depositor comments: Plasmid is designed for Golden Gate cloning using the enzyme BsaI. Plasmid Features (listed as bp in full plasmid sequence): BsaI site #1 = 2241-2246bp VP64 coding sequence = 2254-2421bp BsaI site #2 = 2430-2435bp
How to cite: pMH185 was a gift from Markus Schmid (Addgene plasmid # 122839 ; http://n2t.net/addgene:122839 ; RRID:Addgene_122839)
