[The description below was written by a language model from this plasmid's Addgene catalogue record and pLannotate feature annotations shown in this document.]
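Description:
pMH185 is a small (about 2.6 kb) Golden Gate-compatible entry plasmid that supplies the VP64 transcriptional activator domain as a module for the GreenGate plant cloning system. It is built on the pMA-RQ backbone, a simple gene-synthesis-type cloning vector. It is maintained in E. coli at high copy through a ColE1/pUC-type origin and selected with ampicillin via the β-lactamase gene and its native promoter. The annotation also picks up short remnants of lacZα, lacI, RSF and M13 origins, plus a T7 promoter. These appear to be backbone residue, not functional parts of the payload.

The insert is a synthetic 168 bp coding sequence for VP64, four tandem copies of the minimal activation domain of herpes simplex virus VP16. It is flanked by two BsaI sites. Digestion with this type IIS enzyme releases the fragment with the GreenGate D and E overhangs, so it takes the D-E position when several modules are ligated in a fixed order into a plant destination vector. That position places it as a C-terminal fusion partner downstream of the main coding sequence. The plasmid has no plant promoter or terminator of its own, since these come from other modules in the assembly.

According to the associated publication, the module belongs to a toolkit for CRISPR-based targeted transcriptional and epigenetic regulation in plants.

The depositor's coordinates for the BsaI sites and VP64 (around positions 2241 to 2435) do not match the automated feature table. There, that interval falls within AmpR and its promoter, and only a short VP16-repeat match appears, near position 320. The sequenced record probably uses a different numbering origin, and the repetitive insert is only partly annotated.
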