Features (pLannotate 1.2.2; 9 found; start..end, strand, type, name):
     52..208     -  CDS            lacZα (fragment): LacZα fragment of β-galactosidase; lacZ fragment
    217..235     +  promoter       T7 promoter: promoter for bacteriophage T7 RNA polymerase
    318..341     +  CDS            VP96 (fragment): 6 tandem repeats of the minimal activation domain of herpes simplex virus VP16 (Cheng et al., 2013)
    520..567     -  CDS            lacI (fragment): lac repressor; lacI; The lac repressor binds to the lac operator to inhibit transcription in E. coli. This inhibition can be relieved by adding lactose or isopropyl-β-D-thiogalactopyranoside (IPTG).
    604..644     -  rep_origin     RSF ori (fragment): Plasmids containing the RSF 1030 origin of replication can be propagated in E. coli cells that contain additional plasmids with compatible origins.
    722..1310    -  rep_origin     ori: high-copy-number ColE1/pMB1/pBR322/pUC origin of replication
   1481..2341    -  CDS            AmpR: β-lactamase; bla; confers resistance to ampicillin, carbenicillin, and related antibiotics
   2342..2446    -  promoter       AmpR promoter: bla
   2472..31      -  rep_origin     M13 ori (fragment) (across the origin): M13 bacteriophage origin of replication; arrow indicates direction of (+) strand synthesis
>Addgene plasmid #122839 | pMH185 | addgene full sequence | sequence record 239372 | Addgene NGS Result
TCAAAAGAATAGACCGAGATAGGGTTGAGTGGCCGCTACAGGGCGCTCCCATTCGCCATTCAGGCTGCGC
AACTGTTGGGAAGGGCGTTTCGGTGCGGGCCTCTTCGCTATTACGCCAGCTGGCGAAAGGGGGATGTGCT
GCAAGGCGATTAAGTTGGGTAACGCCAGGGTTTTCCCAGTCACGACGTTGTAAAACGACGGCCAGTGAGC
GCGACGTAATACGACTCACTATAGGGCGAATTGGCGGAAGGCCGTCAAGGCCGCATCAACGAGCTCAGTG
AAGCTTGGTCTCATCAGGTGGAAGAGCTGATGCTTTGGATGATTTTGATTTGGATATGTTGGGATCTGAT
GCTTTGGATGATTTTGATTTGGATATGTTGGGATCTGATGCTTTGGATGATTTTGATTTGGATATGTTGG
GATCTGATGCTTTGGATGATTTTGATTTGGATATGTTGATTAATTAATAGCTGCTGAGACCGAATTCTCG
GTACCCTCTGGGCCTCATGGGCCTTCCGCTCACTGCCCGCTTTCCAGTCGGGAAACCTGTCGTGCCAGCT
GCATTAACATGGTCATAGCTGTTTCCTTGCGTATTGGGCGCTCTCCGCTTCCTCGCTCACTGACTCGCTG
CGCTCGGTCGTTCGGGTAAAGCCTGGGGTGCCTAATGAGCAAAAGGCCAGCAAAAGGCCAGGAACCGTAA
AAAGGCCGCGTTGCTGGCGTTTTTCCATAGGCTCCGCCCCCCTGACGAGCATCACAAAAATCGACGCTCA
AGTCAGAGGTGGCGAAACCCGACAGGACTATAAAGATACCAGGCGTTTCCCCCTGGAAGCTCCCTCGTGC
GCTCTCCTGTTCCGACCCTGCCGCTTACCGGATACCTGTCCGCCTTTCTCCCTTCGGGAAGCGTGGCGCT
TTCTCATAGCTCACGCTGTAGGTATCTCAGTTCGGTGTAGGTCGTTCGCTCCAAGCTGGGCTGTGTGCAC
GAACCCCCCGTTCAGCCCGACCGCTGCGCCTTATCCGGTAACTATCGTCTTGAGTCCAACCCGGTAAGAC
ACGACTTATCGCCACTGGCAGCAGCCACTGGTAACAGGATTAGCAGAGCGAGGTATGTAGGCGGTGCTAC
AGAGTTCTTGAAGTGGTGGCCTAACTACGGCTACACTAGAAGAACAGTATTTGGTATCTGCGCTCTGCTG
AAGCCAGTTACCTTCGGAAAAAGAGTTGGTAGCTCTTGATCCGGCAAACAAACCACCGCTGGTAGCGGTG
GTTTTTTTGTTTGCAAGCAGCAGATTACGCGCAGAAAAAAAGGATCTCAAGAAGATCCTTTGATCTTTTC
TACGGGGTCTGACGCTCAGTGGAACGAAAACTCACGTTAAGGGATTTTGGTCATGAGATTATCAAAAAGG
ATCTTCACCTAGATCCTTTTAAATTAAAAATGAAGTTTTAAATCAATCTAAAGTATATATGAGTAAACTT
GGTCTGACAGTTACCAATGCTTAATCAGTGAGGCACCTATCTCAGCGATCTGTCTATTTCGTTCATCCAT
AGTTGCCTGACTCCCCGTCGTGTAGATAACTACGATACGGGAGGGCTTACCATCTGGCCCCAGTGCTGCA
ATGATACCGCGAGAACCACGCTCACCGGCTCCAGATTTATCAGCAATAAACCAGCCAGCCGGAAGGGCCG
AGCGCAGAAGTGGTCCTGCAACTTTATCCGCCTCCATCCAGTCTATTAATTGTTGCCGGGAAGCTAGAGT
AAGTAGTTCGCCAGTTAATAGTTTGCGCAACGTTGTTGCCATTGCTACAGGCATCGTGGTGTCACGCTCG
TCGTTTGGTATGGCTTCATTCAGCTCCGGTTCCCAACGATCAAGGCGAGTTACATGATCCCCCATGTTGT
GCAAAAAAGCGGTTAGCTCCTTCGGTCCTCCGATCGTTGTCAGAAGTAAGTTGGCCGCAGTGTTATCACT
CATGGTTATGGCAGCACTGCATAATTCTCTTACTGTCATGCCATCCGTAAGATGCTTTTCTGTGACTGGT
GAGTACTCAACCAAGTCATTCTGAGAATAGTGTATGCGGCGACCGAGTTGCTCTTGCCCGGCGTCAATAC
GGGATAATACCGCGCCACATAGCAGAACTTTAAAAGTGCTCATCATTGGAAAACGTTCTTCGGGGCGAAA
ACTCTCAAGGATCTTACCGCTGTTGAGATCCAGTTCGATGTAACCCACTCGTGCACCCAACTGATCTTCA
GCATCTTTTACTTTCACCAGCGTTTCTGGGTGAGCAAAAACAGGAAGGCAAAATGCCGCAAAAAAGGGAA
TAAGGGCGACACGGAAATGTTGAATACTCATACTCTTCCTTTTTCAATATTATTGAAGCATTTATCAGGG
TTATTGTCTCATGAGCGGATACATATTTGAATGTATTTAGAAAAATAAACAAATAGGGGTTCCGCGCACA
TTTCCCCGAAAAGTGCCACCTAAATTGTAAGCGTTAATATTTTGTTAAAATTCGCGTTAAATTTTTGTTA
AATCAGCTCATTTTTTAACCAATAGGCCGAAATCGGCAAAATCCCTTATAAA
